>Addgene plasmid #196843 | pzk490-pmax-NES-dpspCas13b(AAAA)-FseI[ADAR2-DD-splitC] | addgene full sequence | sequence record 419977 | Addgene NGS Result
TCAATATTGGCCATTAGCCATATTATTCATTGGTTATATAGCATAAATCAATATTGGCTATTGGCCATTG
CATACGTTGTATCTATATCATAATATGTACATTTATATTGGCTCATGTCCAATATGACCGCCATGTTGGC
ATTGATTATTGACTAGTTATTAATAGTAATCAATTACGGGGTCATTAGTTCATAGCCCATATATGGAGTT
CCGCGTTACATAACTTACGGTAAATGGCCCGCCTGGCTGACCGCCCAACGACCCCCGCCCATTGACGTCA
ATAATGACGTATGTTCCCATAGTAACGCCAATAGGGACTTTCCATTGACGTCAATGGGTGGAGTATTTAC
GGTAAACTGCCCACTTGGCAGTACATCAAGTGTATCATATGCCAAGTCCGCCCCCTATTGACGTCAATGA
CGGTAAATGGCCCGCCTGGCATTATGCCCAGTACATGACCTTACGGGACTTTCCTACTTGGCAGTACATC
TACGTATTAGTCATCGCTATTACCATGGTGATGCGGTTTTGGCAGTACACCAATGGGCGTGGATAGCGGT
TTGACTCACGGGGATTTCCAAGTCTCCACCCCATTGACGTCAATGGGAGTTTGTTTTGGCACCAAAATCA
ACGGGACTTTCCAAAATGTCGTAATAACCCCGCCCCGTTGACGCAAATGGGCGGTAGGCGTGTACGGTGG
GAGGTCTATATAAGCAGAGGTCGTTTAGTGAACCGTCAGATCACTAGTAGCTTTATTGCGGTAGTTTATC
ACAGTTAAATTGCTAACGCAGTCAGTGCTCGACTGATCACAGGTAAGTATCAAGGTTACAAGACAGGTTT
AAGGAGGCCAATAGAAACTGGGCTTGTCGAGACAGAGAAGATTCTTGCGTTTCTGATAGGCACCTATTGG
TCTTACTGACATCCACTTTGCCTTTCTCTCCACAGGGAAAAAACAATTGACAAGTTTGTACAAAAAAGCA
GGCTCCGAATTCACCGGTGCCGCCACCATGCTGCCACCATTGGAAAGGCTTACGCTGGGCGGAGGCGGAT
CTGGGCGCGCCATGAACATCCCCGCTCTGGTGGAAAACCAGAAGAAGTACTTTGGCACCTACAGCGTGAT
GGCCATGCTGAACGCTCAGACCGTGCTGGACCACATCCAGAAGGTGGCCGATATTGAGGGCGAGCAGAAC
GAGAACAACGAGAATCTGTGGTTTCACCCCGTGATGAGCCACCTGTACAACGCCAAGAACGGCTACGACA
AGCAGCCCGAGAAAACCATGTTCATCATCGAGCGGCTGCAGAGCTACTTCCCATTCCTGAAGATCATGGC
CGAGAACCAGAGAGAGTACAGCAACGGCAAGTACAAGCAGAACCGCGTGGAAGTGAACAGCAACGACATC
TTCGAGGTGCTGAAGCGCGCCTTCGGCGTGCTGAAGATGTACAGGGACCTGACCAACGCATACAAGACCT
ACGAGGAAAAGCTGAACGACGGCTGCGAGTTCCTGACCAGCACAGAGCAACCTCTGAGCGGCATGATCAA
CAACTACTACACAGTGGCCCTGCGGAACATGAACGAGAGATACGGCTACAAGACAGAGGACCTGGCCTTC
ATCCAGGACAAGCGGTTCAAGTTCGTGAAGGACGCCTACGGCAAGAAAAAGTCCCAAGTGAATACCGGAT
TCTTCCTGAGCCTGCAGGACTACAACGGCGACACACAGAAGAAGCTGCACCTGAGCGGAGTGGGAATCGC
CCTGCTGATCTGCCTGTTCCTGGACAAGCAGTACATCAACATCTTTCTGAGCAGGCTGCCCATCTTCTCC
AGCTACAATGCCCAGAGCGAGGAACGGCGGATCATCATCAGATCCTTCGGCATCAACAGCATCAAGCTGC
CCAAGGACCGGATCCACAGCGAGAAGTCCAACAAGAGCGTGGCCATGGATATGCTCAACGAAGTGAAGCG
GTGCCCCGACGAGCTGTTCACAACACTGTCTGCCGAGAAGCAGTCCCGGTTCAGAATCATCAGCGACGAC
CACAATGAAGTGCTGATGAAGCGGAGCAGCGACAGATTCGTGCCTCTGCTGCTGCAGTATATCGATTACG
GCAAGCTGTTCGACCACATCAGGTTCCACGTGAACATGGGCAAGCTGAGATACCTGCTGGCGGCCGCCGC
TACCTGCATCGACGGCCAGACCAGAGTCAGAGTGATCGAGCAGCCCCTGAACGGCTTCGGCAGACTGGAA
GAGGCCGAGACAATGCGGAAGCAAGAGAACGGCACCTTCGGCAACAGCGGCATCCGGATCAGAGACTTCG
AGAACATGAAGCGGGACGACGCCAATCCTGCCAACTATCCCTACATCGTGGACACCTACACACACTACAT
CCTGGAAAACAACAAGGTCGAGATGTTTATCAACGACAAAGAGGACAGCGCCCCACTGCTGCCCGTGATC
GAGGATGATAGATACGTGGTCAAGACAATCCCCAGCTGCCGGATGAGCACCCTGGAAATTCCAGCCATGG
CCTTCCACATGTTTCTGTTCGGCAGCAAGAAAACCGAGAAGCTGATCGTGGACGTGCACAACCGGTACAA
GAGACTGTTCCAGGCCATGCAGAAAGAAGAAGTGACCGCCGAGAATATCGCCAGCTTCGGAATCGCCGAG
AGCGACCTGCCTCAGAAGATCCTGGATCTGATCAGCGGCAATGCCCACGGCAAGGATGTGGACGCCTTCA
TCAGACTGACCGTGGACGACATGCTGACCGACACCGAGCGGAGAATCAAGAGATTCAAGGACGACCGGAA
GTCCATTCGGAGCGCCGACAACAAGATGGGAAAGAGAGGCTTCAAGCAGATCTCCACAGGCAAGCTGGCC
GACTTCCTGGCCAAGGACATCGTGCTGTTTCAGCCCAGCGTGAACGATGGCGAGAACAAGATCACCGGCC
TGAACTACCGGATCATGCAGAGCGCCATTGCCGTGTACGATAGCGGCGACGATTACGAGGCCAAGCAGCA
GTTCAAGCTGATGTTCGAGAAGGCCCGGCTGATCGGCAAGGGCACAACAGAGCCTCATCCATTTCTGTAC
AAGGTGTTCGCCCGCAGCATCCCCGCCAATGCCGTCGAGTTCTACGAGCGCTACCTGATCGAGCGGAAGT
TCTACCTGACCGGCCTGTCCAACGAGATCAAGAAAGGCAACAGAGTGGATGTGCCCTTCATCCGGCGGGA
CCAGAACAAGTGGAAAACACCCGCCATGAAGACCCTGGGCAGAATCTACAGCGAGGATCTGCCCGTGGAA
CTGCCCAGACAGATGTTCGACAATGAGATCAAGTCCCACCTGAAGTCCCTGCCACAGATGGAAGGCATCG
ACTTCAACAATGCCAACGTGACCTATCTGATCGCCGAGTACATGAAGAGAGTGCTGGACGACGACTTCCA
GACCTTCTACCAGTGGAACCGCAACTACCGGTACATGGACATGCTTAAGGGCGAGTACGACAGAAAGGGC
TCCCTGCAGCACTGCTTCACCAGCGTGGAAGAGAGAGAAGGCCTCTGGAAAGAGCGGGCCTCCAGAACAG
AGCGGTACAGAAAGCAGGCCAGCAACAAGATCCGCAGCAACCGGCAGATGAGAAACGCCAGCAGCGAAGA
GATCGAGACAATCCTGGATAAGCGGCTGAGCAACAGCCGGAACGAGTACCAGAAAAGCGAGAAAGTGATC
CGGCGCTACAGAGTGCAGGATGCCCTGCTGTTTCTGCTGGCCAAAAAGACCCTGACCGAACTGGCCGATT
TCGACGGCGAGAGGTTCAAACTGAAAGAAATCATGCCCGACGCCGAGAAGGGAATCCTGAGCGAGATCAT
GCCCATGAGCTTCACCTTCGAGAAAGGCGGCAAGAAGTACACCATCACCAGCGAGGGCATGAAGCTGAAG
AACTACGGCGACTTCTTTGTGCTGGCTAGCGACAAGAGGATCGGCAACCTGCTGGAACTCGTGGGCAGCG
ACATCGTGTCCAAAGAGGATATCATGGAAGAGTTCAACAAATACGACCAGTGCAGGCCCGAGATCAGCTC
CATCGTGTTCAACCTGGAAAAGTGGGCCTTCGACACATACCCCGAGCTGTCTGCCAGAGTGGACCGGGAA
GAGAAGGTGGACTTCAAGAGCATCCTGAAAATCCTGCTGAACAACAAGAACATCAACAAAGAGCAGAGCG
ACATCCTGCGGAAGATCCGGAACGCCTTCGATGCAAACAATTACCCCGACAAAGGCGTGGTGGAAATCAA
GGCCCTGCCTGAGATCGCCATGAGCATCAAGAAGGCCTTTGGGGAGTACGCCATCATGAAGGGCGGCCGC
GGGGGAGGCGGTTCCGGTGGCGGCGGAAGCGGAGGTGGAGGATCAGGGCCGGCCCCAGCAGATAGACACC
CAAATCGTAAAGCAAGAGGACAGCTACGGACCAAAATAGAGTCTGGTCAGGGGACGATTCCAGTGCGCTC
CAATGCGAGCATCCAAACGTGGGACGGGGTGCTGCAAGGGGAGCGGCTGCTCACCATGTCCTGCAGTGAC
AAGATTGCACGCTGGAACGTGGTGGGCATCCAGGGATCACTGCTCAGCATTTTCGTGGAGCCCATTTACT
TCTCGAGCATCATCCTGGGCAGCCTTTACCACGGGGACCACCTTTCCAGGGCCATGTACCAGCGGATCTC
CAACATAGAGGACCTGCCACCTCTCTACACCCTCAACAAGCCTTTGCTCAGTGGCATCAGCAATGCAGAA
GCACGGCAGCCAGGGAAGGCCCCCAACTTCAGTGTCAACTGGACGGTAGGCGACTCCGCTATTGAGGTCA
TCAACGCCACGACTGGGAAGGATGAGCTGGGCCGCGCGTCCCGCCTGTGTAAGCACGCGTTGTACTGTCG
CTGGATGCGTGTGCACGGCAAGGTTCCCTCCCACTTACTACGCTCCAAGATTACCAAGCCCAACGTGTAC
CATGAGTCCAAGCTGGCGGCAAAGGAGTACCAGGCCGCCAAGGCGCGTCTGTTCACAGCCTTCATCAAGG
CGGGGCTGGGGGCCTGGGTGGAGAAGCCCACCGAGCAGGACCAGTTCTCACTCACGAACGTTTAGTTAAT
TAAGAATTCGACCCAGCTTTCTTGTACAAAGTGGTTGATATCCAGCACAGTGGCGGCCGCTCGAGTCTAG
AGGGCCCGCGGTTCGAAGGTAAGCCTATCCCTAACCCTCTCCTCGGTCTCGATTCTACGCGTACCGGTTA
GCAATTGTTTTTTCGATGAGTTTGGACAAACCACAACTAGAATGCAGTGAAAAAAATGCTTTATTTGTGA
AATTTGTGATGCTATTGCTTTATTTGTAACCATTATAAGCTGCAATAAACAAGTTAACAACAACAATTGC
ATTCATTTTATGTTTCAGGTTCAGGGGGAGGTGTGGGAGGTTTTTTAAAGCAAGTAAAACCTCTACAAAT
GTGGTACTTAAGAGGGGGAGACCAAAGGGCGAGACGTTAAGGCCTCACGTGACATGTGAGCAAAAGGCCA
GCAAAAGGCCAGGAACCGTAAAAAGGCCGCGTTGCTGGCGTTTTTCCATAGGCTCCGCCCCCCTGACGAG
CATCACAAAAATCGACGCTCAAGTCAGAGGTGGCGAAACCCGACAGGACTATAAAGATACCAGGCGTTTC
CCCCTGGAAGCTCCCTCGTGCGCTCTCCTGTTCCGACCCTGCCGCTTACGGGATACCTGTCCGCCTTTCT
CCCTTCGGGAAGCGTGGCGCTTTCTCATAGCTCACGCTGTAGGTATCTCAGTTCGGTGTAGGTCGTTCGC
TCCAAGCTGGGCTGTGTGCACGAACCCCCCGTTCAGCCCGACCGCTGCGCCTTATCCGGTAACTATCGTC
TTGAGTCCAACCCGGTAAGACACGACTTATCGCCACTGGCAGCAGCCACTGGTAACAGGATTAGCAGAGC
GAGGTATGTAGGCGGTGCTACAGAGTTCTTGAAGTGGTGGCCTAACTACGGCTACACTAGAAGAACAGTA
TTTGGTATCTGCGCTCTGCTGAAGCCAGTTACCTTCGGAAAAAGAGTTGGTAGCTCTTGATCCGGCAAAC
AAACCACCGCTGGTAGCGGTGGTTTTTTTGTTTGCAAGCAGCAGATTACGCGCAGAAAAAAAGGATCTCA
AGAAGATCCTTTGATCTTTTCTACGGGGTCTGACGCTCAGTGGAACGAAAACTCACGTTAAGGGATTTTG
GTCATGCCGTCTCAGAAGAACTCGTCAAGAAGGCGATAGAAGGCGATGCGCTGCGAATCGGGAGCGGCGA
TACCGTAAAGCACGAGGAAGCGGTCAGCCCATTCGCCGCCAAGCTCTTCAGCAATATCACGGGTAGCCAA
CGCTATGTCCTGATAGCGGTCCGCCACACCCAGCCGGCCACAGTCGATGAATCCAGAAAAGCGGCCATTT
TCCACCATGATATTCGGCAAGCAGGCATCGCCATGGGTCACGACGAGATCCTCGCCGTCGGGCATGCTCG
CCTTGAGCCTGGCGAACAGTTCGGCTGGCGCGAGCCCCTGATGCTCTTCGTCCAGATCATCCTGATCGAC
AAGACCGGCTTCCATCCGAGTACGTGCTCTCTCGATGCGATGTTTCGCTTGGTGGTCGAATGGGCAGGTA
GCCGGATCAAGCGTATGCAGCCGCCGCATTGCATCAGCCATGATGGATACTTTCTCGGCAGGAGCAAGGT
GAGATGACAGGAGATCCTGCCCCGGCACTTCGCCCAATAGCAGCCAGTCCCTTCCCGCTTCAGTGACAAC
GTCGAGTACAGCTGCGCAAGGAACGCCCGTCGTGGCCAGCCACGATAGCCGCGCTGCCTCGTCTTGCAGT
TCATTCAGGGCACCGGACAGGTCGGTCTTGACAAAAAGAACCGGGCGCCCCTGCGCTGACAGCCGGAACA
CGGCGGCATCAGAGCAGCCGATTGTCTGTTGTGCCCAGTCATAGCCGAATAGCCTCTCCACCCAAGCGGC
CGGAGAACCTGCGTGCAATCCATCTTGTTCAATCATAATATTATTGAAGCATTTATCAGGGTTCGTCTCG
TCCCGGTCTCCTCCCATGCATG
Features (pLannotate 1.2.2; 12 found; start..end, strand, type, name):
    140..517     +  enhancer       CMV enhancer: human cytomegalovirus immediate early enhancer
    519..718     +  promoter       CMV promoter: human cytomegalovirus (CMV) immediate early promoter
    813..945     +  intron         chimeric intron: chimera between introns from human β-globin and immunoglobulin heavy chain genes
    960..984     +  protein_bind   attB1: mutant version of attB; recombination site for the Gateway® BP reaction BP Clonase™
   4395..5096    +  CDS            Adarb1 (fragment): RED1_RAT - Also known as Red1. Experimental evidence at protein level: Swiss-Prot protein existence level 1. Catalyzes the hydrolytic deamination of adenosine to inosine in double-stranded RNA (dsRNA) referred to as A-to-I RNA editing. This may affect gene expression and function in a number of ways that include mRNA translation by changing codons and hence the amino acid sequence of proteins; pre-mRNA splicing by altering splice site recognition sequences; RNA stability by changing sequences involved in nuclease recognition; genetic stability in the case of RNA virus genomes by changing seque
   5121..5145    -  protein_bind   attB2: mutant version of attB; recombination site for the Gateway® BP reaction BP Clonase™
   5198..5239    +  CDS            V5 tag: epitope tag from simian virus 5
   5294..5375    -  polyA_signal   SV40 poly(A) signal: SV40 polyadenylation signal
   5398..5466    -  CDS            large T antigen (fragment): large T antigen from SV40 (simian virus 40)
   5573..6161    -  rep_origin     ori: high-copy-number ColE1/pMB1/pBR322/pUC origin of replication
   6242..7036    -  CDS            NeoR/KanR: aminoglycoside phosphotransferase from Tn5; aph(3')-II (or nptII); confers resistance to neomycin, kanamycin, and G418 (Geneticin®)
   7037..7063    -  promoter       AmpR promoter (fragment): bla
