[The description below was written by a language model from this plasmid's Addgene catalogue record and pLannotate feature annotations shown in this document.]
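Description:
pzk490-pmax-NES-dpspCas13b(AAAA)-FseI[ADAR2-DD-splitC] is a mammalian expression plasmid of about 7.1 kb built on the Gateway-compatible pAC90-pmaxGW backbone. It is propagated in bacteria through a high-copy ColE1/pUC-type origin and selected with kanamycin via the Tn5 NeoR/KanR aminoglycoside phosphotransferase gene. This gene appears to be driven only by a fragment of the bacterial bla promoter. The catalogue lists neomycin/G418 as a selectable marker, but no eukaryotic promoter for the marker is annotated, so the feature table itself does not show how it would be expressed in mammalian cells.

The roughly 4 kb insert sits between attB1 and attB2 sites, indicating that it was introduced by Gateway recombination. It is expressed from the CMV immediate-early enhancer and promoter, followed by a chimeric β-globin/immunoglobulin intron that typically improves expression, and is terminated by an SV40 polyadenylation signal. By its name, the encoded fusion consists of a nuclear export signal, a catalytically dead PspCas13b (the "AAAA" presumably denotes its inactivating substitutions, though the record does not define it), and, at an FseI cloning site, the C-terminal portion of a split ADAR2 deaminase domain. The annotation software did not label the Cas13b region. It did detect an ADAR2 (Adarb1) fragment near the 3′ end of the insert, matched to the rat protein, although the record does not state the species of origin. A V5 epitope tag is annotated downstream of attB2, but the record does not say whether it is translated in frame with the fusion.

The construct comes from work on multifunctional transcriptome engineering with CRISPR RNA scaffolds. It presumably supplies one half of a split A-to-I RNA editor that would be complemented by a partner carrying the N-terminal deaminase half.
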