Addgene plasmid #196843: pzk490-pmax-NES-dpspCas13b(AAAA)-FseI[ADAR2-DD-splitC]
Purpose: Express NES-dpspCas13b(AAAA)-FseI[ADAR2-DD-splitC]
Depositing lab: Albert Cheng. Depositing organization: Jackson Laboratory. Publication: Simultaneous multifunctional transcriptome engineering by CRISPR RNA scaffold. Liu Z, Jillette N, Robson P, Cheng AW. Nucleic Acids Res. 2023 Aug 11;51(14):e77. doi: 10.1093/nar/gkad547. PubMed 37395412.
Backbone
  Vector backbone: pAC90-pmaxGW
  Backbone size w/o insert (bp): 2955
  Total vector size (bp): 7091
  Vector type: Mammalian Expression
  Selectable markers: Neomycin (select with G418)
Growth in bacteria
  Bacterial resistance: Kanamycin, 50 μg/mL
  Growth temperature: 30°C
  Growth strain: NEB Stable
  Copy number: Unknown
Gene/Insert
  Gene/Insert name: NES-dpspCas13b(AAAA)-FseI[ADAR2-DD-splitC]
  Insert size (bp): 4032
Terms and licenses: Academic/Nonprofit Terms; Industry Terms: Not Available to Industry
Depositor comments: Please visit https://www.biorxiv.org/content/10.1101/2022.06.21.497089v1 for bioRxiv preprint.
How to cite: pzk490-pmax-NES-dpspCas13b(AAAA)-FseI[ADAR2-DD-splitC] was a gift from Albert Cheng (Addgene plasmid # 196843 ; http://n2t.net/addgene:196843 ; RRID:Addgene_196843)
